>Addgene plasmid #165106 | pGEX4T1-ISG15 C78SN13Y | addgene full sequence | sequence record 326709 | Addgene NGS Result
GCCACCTCCAGTCTGGCCCTGCACGCGCCGTCGCAAATTGTCGCGGCGATTAAATCTCGCGCCGATCAAC
TGGGTGCCAGCGTGGTGGTGTCGATGGTAGAACGAAGCGGCGTCGAAGCCTGTAAAGCGGCGGTGCACAA
TCTTCTCGCGCAACGCGTCAGTGGGCTGATCATTAACTATCCGCTGGATGACCAGGATGCCATTGCTGTG
GAAGCTGCCTGCACTAATGTTCCGGCGTTATTTCTTGATGTCTCTGACCAGACACCCATCAACAGTATTA
TTTTCTCCCATGAAGACGGTACGCGACTGGGCGTGGAGCATCTGGTCGCATTGGGTCACCAGCAAATCGC
GCTGTTAGCGGGCCCATTAAGTTCTGTCTCGGCGCGTCTGCGTCTGGCTGGCTGGCATAAATATCTCACT
CGCAATCAAATTCAGCCGATAGCGGAACGGGAAGGCGACTGGAGTGCCATGTCCGGTTTTCAACAAACCA
TGCAAATGCTGAATGAGGGCATCGTTCCCACTGCGATGCTGGTTGCCAACGATCAGATGGCGCTGGGCGC
AATGCGCGCCATTACCGAGTCCGGGCTGCGCGTTGGTGCGGATATCTCGGTAGTGGGATACGACGATACC
GAAGACAGCTCATGTTATATCCCGCCGTTAACCACCATCAAACAGGATTTTCGCCTGCTGGGGCAAACCA
GCGTGGACCGCTTGCTGCAACTCTCTCAGGGCCAGGCGGTGAAGGGCAATCAGCTGTTGCCCGTCTCACT
GGTGAAAAGAAAAACCACCCTGGCGCCCAATACGCAAACCGCCTCTCCCCGCGCGTTGGCCGATTCATTA
ATGCAGCTGGCACGACAGGTTTCCCGACTGGAAAGCGGGCAGTGAGCGCAACGCAATTAATGTAAGTTAG
CTCACTCATTAGGCACCCCAGGCTTTACACTTTATGCTTCCGGCTCGTATGTTGTGTGGAATTGTGAGCG
GATAACAATTTCACACAGGAAACAGCTATGACCATGATTACGGATTCACTGGCCGTCGTTTTACAACGTC
GTGACTGGGAAAACCCTGGCGTTACCCAACTTAATCGCCTTGCAGCACATCCCCCTTTCGCCAGCTGGCG
TAATAGCGAAGAGGCCCGCACCGATCGCCCTTCCCAACAGTTGCGCAGCCTGAATGGCGAATGGCGCTTT
GCCTGGTTTCCGGCACCAGAAGCGGTGCCGGAAAGCTGGCTGGAGTGCGATCTTCCTGAGGCCGATACTG
TCGTCGTCCCCTCAAACTGGCAGATGCACGGTTACGATGCGCCCATCTACACCAACGTGACCTATCCCAT
TACGGTCAATCCGCCGTTTGTTCCCACGGAGAATCCGACGGGTTGTTACTCGCTCACATTTAATGTTGAT
GAAAGCTGGCTACAGGAAGGCCAGACGCGAATTATTTTTGATGGCGTTGGAATTAGCTTATCGACTGCAC
GGTGCACCAATGCTTCTGGCGTCAGGCAGCCATCGGAAGCTGTGGTATGGCTGTGCAGGTCGTAAATCAC
TGCATAATTCGTGTCGCTCAAGGCGCACTCCCGTTCTGGATAATGTTTTTTGCGCCGACATCATAACGGT
TCTGGCAAATATTCTGAAATGAGCTGTTGACAATTAATCATCGGCTCGTATAATGTGTGGAATTGTGAGC
GGATAACAATTTCACACAGGAAACAGTATTCATGTCCCCTATACTAGGTTATTGGAAAATTAAGGGCCTT
GTGCAACCCACTCGACTTCTTTTGGAATATCTTGAAGAAAAATATGAAGAGCATTTGTATGAGCGCGATG
AAGGTGATAAATGGCGAAACAAAAAGTTTGAATTGGGTTTGGAGTTTCCCAATCTTCCTTATTATATTGA
TGGTGATGTTAAATTAACACAGTCTATGGCCATCATACGTTATATAGCTGACAAGCACAACATGTTGGGT
GGTTGTCCAAAAGAGCGTGCAGAGATTTCAATGCTTGAAGGAGCGGTTTTGGATATTAGATACGGTGTTT
CGAGAATTGCATATAGTAAAGACTTTGAAACTCTCAAAGTTGATTTTCTTAGCAAGCTACCTGAAATGCT
GAAAATGTTCGAAGATCGTTTATGTCATAAAACATATTTAAATGGTGATCATGTAACCCATCCTGACTTC
ATGTTGTATGACGCTCTTGATGTTGTTTTATACATGGACCCAATGTGCCTGGATGCGTTCCCAAAATTAG
TTTGTTTTAAAAAACGTATTGAAGCTATCCCACAAATTGATAAGTACTTGAAATCCAGCAAGTATATAGC
ATGGCCTTTGCAGGGCTGGCAAGCCACGTTTGGTGGTGGCGACCATCCTCCAAAATCGGATCTGGTTCCG
CGTGGATCCGGCTGGGACCTGACGGTGAAGATGCTGGCGGGCTACGAATTCCAGGTGTCCCTGAGCAGCT
CCATGTCGGTGTCAGAGCTGAAGGCGCAGATCACCCAGAAGATCGGCGTGCACGCCTTCCAGCAGCGTCT
GGCTGTCCACCCGAGCGGTGTGGCGCTGCAGGACAGGGTCCCCCTTGCCAGCCAGGGCCTGGGCCCCGGC
AGCACGGTCCTGCTGGTGGTCGACAAATCCGACGAA
[210 nt withheld, positions 2627-2836]
AATCTGCGCCTGCGGGGAGGCTAACTCGAGCGGCCGCATCGTGACTGACTGACGATCTGCCTCGCGCGTT
TCGGTGATGACGGTGAAAACCTCTGACACATGCAGCTCCCGGAGACGGTCACAGCTTGTCTGTAAGCGGA
TGCCGGGAGCAGACAAGCCCGTCAGGGCGCGTCAGCGGGTGTTGGCGGGTGTCGGGGCGCAGCCATGACC
CAGTCACGTAGCGATAGCGGAGTGTATAATTCTTGAAGACGAAAGGGCCTCGTGATACGCCTATTTTTAT
AGGTTAATGTCATGATAATAATGGTTTCTTAGACGTCAGGTGGCACTTTTCGGGGAAATGTGCGCGGAAC
CCCTATTTGTTTATTTTTCTAAATACATTCAAATATGTATCCGCTCATGAGACAATAACCCTGATAAATG
CTTCAATAATATTGAAAAAGGAAGAGTATGAGTATTCAACATTTCCGTGTCGCCCTTATTCCCTTTTTTG
CGGCATTTTGCCTTCCTGTTTTTGCTCACCCAGAAACGCTGGTGAAAGTAAAAGATGCTGAAGATCAGTT
GGGTGCACGAGTGGGTTACATCGAACTGGATCTCAACAGCGGTAAGATCCTTGAGAGTTTTCGCCCCGAA
GAACGTTTTCCAATGATGAGCACTTTTAAAGTTCTGCTATGTGGCGCGGTATTATCCCGTGTTGACGCCG
GGCAAGAGCAACTCGGTCGCCGCATACACTATTCTCAGAATGACTTGGTTGAGTACTCACCAGTCACAGA
AAAGCATCTTACGGATGGCATGACAGTAAGAGAATTATGCAGTGCTGCCATAACCATGAGTGATAACACT
GCGGCCAACTTACTTCTGACAACGATCGGAGGACCGAAGGAGCTAACCGCTTTTTTGCACAACATGGGGG
ATCATGTAACTCGCCTTGATCGTTGGGAACCGGAGCTGAATGAAGCCATACCAAACGACGAGCGTGACAC
CACGATGCCTGCAGCAATGGCAACAACGTTGCGCAAACTATTAACTGGCGAACTACTTACTCTAGCTTCC
CGGCAACAATTAATAGACTGGATGGAGGCGGATAAAGTTGCAGGACCACTTCTGCGCTCGGCCCTTCCGG
CTGGCTGGTTTATTGCTGATAAATCTGGAGCCGGTGAGCGTGGGTCTCGCGGTATCATTGCAGCACTGGG
GCCAGATGGTAAGCCCTCCCGTATCGTAGTTATCTACACGACGGGGAGTCAGGCAACTATGGATGAACGA
AATAGACAGATCGCTGAGATAGGTGCCTCACTGATTAAGCATTGGTAACTGTCAGACCAAGTTTACTCAT
ATATACTTTAGATTGATTTAAAACTTCATTTTTAATTTAAAAGGATCTAGGTGAAGATCCTTTTTGATAA
TCTCATGACCAAAATCCCTTAACGTGAGTTTTCGTTCCACTGAGCGTCAGACCCCGTAGAAAAGATCAAA
GGATCTTCTTGAGATCCTTTTTTTCTGCGCGTAATCTGCTGCTTGCAAACAAAAAAACCACCGCTACCAG
CGGTGGTTTGTTTGCCGGATCAAGAGCTACCAACTCTTTTTCCGAAGGTAACTGGCTTCAGCAGAGCGCA
GATACCAAATACTGTCCTTCTAGTGTAGCCGTAGTTAGGCCACCACTTCAAGAACTCTGTAGCACCGCCT
ACATACCTCGCTCTGCTAATCCTGTTACCAGTGGCTGCTGCCAGTGGCGATAAGTCGTGTCTTACCGGGT
TGGACTCAAGACGATAGTTACCGGATAAGGCGCAGCGGTCGGGCTGAACGGGGGGTTCGTGCACACAGCC
CAGCTTGGAGCGAACGACCTACACCGAACTGAGATACCTACAGCGTGAGCTATGAGAAAGCGCCACGCTT
CCCGAAGGGAGAAAGGCGGACAGGTATCCGGTAAGCGGCAGGGTCGGAACAGGAGAGCGCACGAGGGAGC
TTCCAGGGGGAAACGCCTGGTATCTTTATAGTCCTGTCGGGTTTCGCCACCTCTGACTTGAGCGTCGATT
TTTGTGATGCTCGTCAGGGGGGCGGAGCCTATGGAAAAACGCCAGCAACGCGGCCTTTTTACGGTTCCTG
GCCTTTTGCTGGCCTTTTGCTCACATGTTCTTTCCTGCGTTATCCCCTGATTCTGTGGATAACCGTATTA
CCGCCTTTGAGTGAGCTGATACCGCTCGCCGCAGCCGAACGACCGAGCGCAGCGAGTCAGTGAGCGAGGA
AGCGGAAGAGCGCCTGATGCGGTATTTTCTCCTTACGCATCTGTGCGGTATTTCACACCGCATAAATTCC
GACACCATCGAATGGCGCAAAACCTTTCGCGGTATGGCATGATAGCGCCCGGAAGAGAGTCAATTCAGGG
TGGTGAATGTGAAACCAGTAACGTTATACGATGTCGCAGAGTATGCCGGTGTCTCTTATCAGACCGTTTC
CCGCGTGGTGAACCAGGCCAGCCACGTTTCTGCGAAAACGCGGGAAAAAGTGGAAGCGGCGATGGCGGAG
CTGAATTACATTCCCAACCGCGTGGCACAACAACTGGCGGGCAAACAGTCGTTGCTGATTGGCGTT
Features (pLannotate 1.2.2; 17 found; start..end, strand, type, name):
    898..919     +  protein_bind   CAP binding site: CAP binding activates transcription in the presence of cAMP. E. coli catabolite activator protein
    934..964     +  promoter       lac promoter: promoter for the E. coli lac operon
    972..988     +  protein_bind   lac operator: The lac repressor binds to the lac operator to inhibit transcription in E. coli. This inhibition can be relieved by adding lactose or isopropyl-β-D-thiogalactopyranoside (IPTG). lac repressor encoded by lacI
   1008..1181    +  CDS            lacZα: LacZα fragment of β-galactosidase; lacZ fragment
   1445..1561    -  CDS            yciV (fragment): RNAAM_ECOLI - Also known as trpH From Escherichia coli (strain K12).
   1637..1665    +  promoter       tac promoter: strong E. coli promoter; hybrid between the trp and lac UV5 promoters
   1673..1689    +  protein_bind   lac operator: The lac repressor binds to the lac operator to inhibit transcription in E. coli. This inhibition can be relieved by adding lactose or isopropyl-β-D-thiogalactopyranoside (IPTG). lac repressor encoded by lacI
   1712..2365    +  CDS            GST26_SCHJA: Experimental evidence at protein level: Swiss-Prot protein existence level 1. GST isoenzymes appear to play a central role in the parasite detoxification system. Other functions are also suspected including a role in increasing the solubility of haematin in the parasite gut. From Schistosoma japonicum (Blood fluke).
   2390..2857    +  CDS            ISG15 (fragment) (sequence partly withheld): ISG15_HUMAN - Also known as G1P2, UCRP. Experimental evidence at protein level: Swiss-Prot protein existence level 1. Ubiquitin-like protein which plays a key role in the innate immune response to viral infection either via its conjugation to a target protein (ISGylation) or via its action as a free or unconjugated protein. ISGylation involves a cascade of enzymatic reactions involving E1, E2, and E3 enzymes which catalyze the conjugation of ISG15 to a lysine residue in the target protein. Its target proteins include IFIT1, MX1/MxA, PPM1B, UBE2L6, UBA7, CHMP5, CHMP2A, CHMP4B and CHMP6. Can als
   2893..2932    +  CDS            rop (fragment): Rop protein, which maintains plasmids at low copy number; rop
   3034..3074    +  misc_feature   bom (fragment): basis of mobility region from pBR322
   3179..3283    +  promoter       AmpR promoter: bla
   3284..4144    +  CDS            AmpR: β-lactamase; bla; confers resistance to ampicillin, carbenicillin, and related antibiotics
   4315..4903    +  rep_origin     ori: high-copy-number ColE1/pMB1/pBR322/pUC origin of replication
   5089..5140    -  misc_feature   bom (fragment): basis of mobility region from pBR322
   5147..5224    +  promoter       lacI promoter: lacI
   5225..885     +  CDS            lacI (across the origin): lac repressor; lacI; The lac repressor binds to the lac operator to inhibit transcription in E. coli. This inhibition can be relieved by adding lactose or isopropyl-β-D-thiogalactopyranoside (IPTG).
