[The description below was written by a language model from this plasmid's Addgene catalogue record and pLannotate feature annotations shown in this document.]
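Description:
pGEX4T1-ISG15 C78SN13Y is a bacterial expression plasmid built on the commercial pGEX-4T-1 backbone for producing a glutathione S-transferase (GST) fusion of a mutant human ISG15 (also called UCRP) in E. coli. The sequenced plasmid is about 5.4 kb. It replicates from a high-copy ColE1/pMB1-type origin and is selected with ampicillin through the β-lactamase (AmpR) gene and its own promoter. The annotation also picks up backbone remnants typical of this vector family. These include short rop and bom fragments from pBR322, a lac promoter/operator with a lacZα segment, and a small E. coli yciV fragment. None of them is part of the expression cassette.

Expression is driven by the strong hybrid tac promoter, which is followed by a lac operator. The plasmid carries its own lacI gene with its promoter, so transcription is repressed until it is induced with IPTG or lactose. The Schistosoma japonicum GST coding sequence lies downstream of the promoter. The roughly 470 bp ISG15 insert follows it, cloned between BamHI and XhoI sites that are both retained, which places GST at the N terminus of ISG15. The GST moiety allows affinity purification of the fusion on glutathione resin.

ISG15 is an interferon-induced ubiquitin-like protein that is conjugated to target proteins (ISGylation) as part of the innate antiviral response. This version carries two substitutions. C78S is recorded as improving protein stability during purification, concentration and storage. N13Y introduces a solvent-accessible tyrosine for labelling with radioactive iodine. The construct is therefore suited to preparing stable, radiolabellable recombinant ISG15 for biochemical and structural work, in line with the associated study of the ISG15 crystal structure.
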