Addgene plasmid #165106: pGEX4T1-ISG15 C78SN13Y
Purpose: bacterial expressio of a GST fusion of Human ISG15 C78SN13Y
Depositing lab: Arthur Haas. Depositing organization: Louisiana State University Health Sciences Center, New Orleans. Publication: Crystal structure of the interferon-induced ubiquitin-like protein ISG15. Narasimhan J, Wang M, Fu Z, Klein JM, Haas AL, Kim JJ. J Biol Chem. 2005 Jul 22. 280(29):27356-65. 10.1074/jbc.M502814200 PubMed 15917233.
Backbone
  Vector backbone: pGEX4T-1
  Backbone manufacturer: GE Healthcare
  Backbone size w/o insert (bp): 4900
  Vector type: Bacterial Expression
Growth in bacteria
  Bacterial resistance: Ampicillin, 100 μg/mL
  Growth temperature: 37°C
  Growth strain: DH5alpha
  Copy number: High Copy
Gene/Insert
  Gene/Insert name: ISG15 (alt name: UCRP)
  Species: H. sapiens (human)
  Insert size (bp): 471
  Mutation: C78SN13Y; The sequence of ISG15-C78S/N13Y contains a cysteine to serine mutation at residue 78 which has been found to increase stability of the protein during purification, concentration, and storage. It also contains an asparagine to tyrosine mutation at residue 13 to produce a solvent accessible site for labeling with 125Iodine
  Entrez Gene: ISG15 (a.k.a. G1P2, IFI15, IMD38, IP17, UCRP, hUCRP)
  Tag / fusion protein: GST from plasmid. (N terminal on insert)
  Cloning method: Restriction Enzyme; 5′ cloning site BamH1 (not destroyed); 3′ cloning site Xho1 (not destroyed)
Terms and licenses: Academic/Nonprofit Terms; Industry Terms: Not Available to Industry
How to cite: pGEX4T1-ISG15 C78SN13Y was a gift from Arthur Haas (Addgene plasmid # 165106 ; http://n2t.net/addgene:165106 ; RRID:Addgene_165106)
